>Addgene plasmid #138388 | pF3BGX-Venus | depositor full sequence | sequence record 267495 | pF3BGX-Venus sequence 5374 bps
CTTCTCCGCCGCCGATCTGCCGCTGGACTACGTGGGTCTGGCCCATGATGAAATAACATAAGGTGGTCCC
GTCGATAGCCGAAGCTTACCGAAGTATACACTTAAATTCAGTGCACGTTTGCTTGTTGAGAGGAAAGGTT
GTGTGCGGACGAATTTTTTTTTGAAAACATTAACCCTTACGTGGAATAAAAAAAAATGAAATATTGCAAA
TTTTGCTGCAAAGCTGTGACTGGAGTAAAATTAATTCACGTGCCGAAGTGTGCTATTAAGAGAAAATTGT
GGGAGCAGAGCCTTGGGTGCAGCCTTGGTGAAAACTCCCAAATTTGTGATACCCACTTTAATGATTCGCA
GTGGAAGGCTGCACCTGCAAAAGGTCAGACATTTAAAAGGAGGCGACTCAACGCAGATGCCGTACCTAGT
AAAGTGATAGAGCCTGAACCAGAAAAGATAAAAGAAGGCTATACCAGTGGGAGTACACAAACAGAGTAAG
TTTGAATAGTAAAAAAAATCATTTATGTAAACAATAACGTGACTGTGCGTTAGGTCCTGTTCATTGTTTA
ATGAAAATAAGAGCTTGAGGGAAAAATTCGTACTTTGGAGTACGAAATGCGTCGTTTAGAGCAGCAGCGG
TACCGGGCCCCCCCTCGAGGTCGACGAAGTTCCTATTCTTCAAATAGTATAGGAACTTCAAGCTTCTTAA
GGAATTCGAGCTCGCCCGGGGATCTAATTCAATTAGAGACTAATTCAATTAGAGCTAATTCAATTAGGAT
CAGCTTATCGATTTCGAACCCTCGACCGCCGGAGTATAAATAGAGGCGCTTCGTCTACGGAGCGACAATT
CAATTCAAACAAGCAAAGTGAACACGTCGCTAAGCGAAAGCTAAGCAAATAAACAAGCGCAGCTGAACAA
GCTAAACAATCGGGCTAGACCTAGGCAAAATGGTGAGCAAGGGCGAGGAGCTGTTCACCGGGGTGGTGCC
CATCCTGGTCGAGCTGGACGGCGACGTAAACGGCCACAAGTTCAGCGTGTCCGGCGAGGGCGAGGGCGAT
GCCACCTACGGCAAGCTGACCCTGAAGCTCATCTGCACCACCGGCAAGCTGCCCGTGCCCTGGCCCACCC
TCGTGACCACCCTGGGCTACGGCCTGCAGTGCTTCGCCCGCTACCCCGACCACATGAAGCAGCACGACTT
CTTCAAGTCCGCCATGCCCGAAGGCTACGTCCAGGAGCGCACCATCTTCTTCAAGGACGACGGCAACTAC
AAGACCCGCGCCGAGGTGAAGTTCGAGGGCGACACCCTGGTGAACCGCATCGAGCTGAAGGGCATCGACT
TCAAGGAGGACGGCAACATCCTGGGGCACAAGCTGGAGTACAACTACAACAGCCACAACGTCTATATCAC
CGCCGACAAGCAGAAGAACGGCATCAAGGCCAACTTCAAGATCCGCCACAACATCGAGGACGGCGGCGTG
CAGCTCGCCGACCACTACCAGCAGAACACCCCCATCGGCGACGGCCCCGTGCTGCTGCCCGACAACCACT
ACCTGAGCTACCAGTCCGCCCTGAGCAAAGACCCCAACGAGAAGCGCGATCACATGGTCCTGCTGGAGTT
CGTGACCGCCGCCGGGATCACTCTCGGCATGGACGAGCTGTACAAGTAACCATGGCTAGATCATAATCAG
CCATACCACATTTGTAGAGGTTTTACTTGCTTTAAAAAACCTCCCACACCTCCCCCTGAACCTGAAACAT
AAAATGAATGCAATTGTTGTTGTTAACTTGTTTATTGCAGCTTATAATGGTTACAAATAAAGCAATAGCA
TCACAAATTTCACAAATAAAGCATTTTTTTCACTGCATTCTAGTTGTGGTTTGTCCAAACTCATCAATGT
ATCGAATTCGTACGCGCCCGGGGAGCCCAAGGGCACGCCCTGGCACCCGGCGCGCCCAAAATGGTGAGCA
AGGGCGAGGAGCTGTTCACCGGGGTGGTGCCCATCCTGGTCGAGCTGGACGGCGACGTAAACGGCCACAA
GTTCAGCGTGTCCGGCGAGGGCGAGGGCGATGCCACCTACGGCAAGCTGACCCTGAAGCTCATCTGCACC
ACCGGCAAGCTGCCCGTGCCCTGGCCCACCCTCGTGACCACCCTGGGCTACGGCCTGCAGTGCTTCGCCC
GCTACCCCGACCACATGAAGCAGCACGACTTCTTCAAGTCCGCCATGCCCGAAGGCTACGTCCAGGAGCG
CACCATCTTCTTCAAGGACGACGGCAACTACAAGACCCGCGCCGAGGTGAAGTTCGAGGGCGACACCCTG
GTGAACCGCATCGAGCTGAAGGGCATCGACTTCAAGGAGGACGGCAACATCCTGGGGCACAAGCTGGAGT
ACAACTACAACAGCCACAACGTCTATATCACCGCCGACAAGCAGAAGAACGGCATCAAGGCCAACTTCAA
GATCCGCCACAACATCGAGGACGGCGGCGTGCAGCTCGCCGACCACTACCAGCAGAACACCCCCATCGGC
GACGGCCCCGTGCTGCTGCCCGACAACCACTACCTGAGCTACCAGTCCGCCCTGAGCAAAGACCCCAACG
AGAAGCGCGATCACATGGTCCTGCTGGAGTTCGTGACCGCCGCCGGGATCACTCTCGGCATGGACGAGCT
GTACAAGTAAGCGGCCGCATAACTTCGTATAGCATACATTATACGAAGTTATACCGGTGGCCGCGAAGTT
CCTATTCTTCAAATAGTATAGGAACTTCGAGCTCCCGGAGAGATGCAGAAGCTTTGCGTACTCGCAAATT
ATTAAAAATAAAACTTTAAAAATAATTTCGTCTAATTAATATTATGAGTTAATTCAAACCCCACGGACAT
GCTAAGGGTTAATCAACAATCATATCGCTGTCTCACTCAGACTCAATACGACACTCAGAATACTATTCCT
TTCACTCGCACTTATTGCAAGCATACGTTAAGTGGATGTCTCTTGCCGACGGGACCACCTTATGTTATTT
CATCATGGTCTGGCCATTCTCATCGTGAGCTTCCGGGTGCTCGCCAGCTGCATTAATGAATCGGCCAACG
CGCGGGGAGAGGCGGTTTGCGTATTGGGCGCTCTTCCGCTTCCTCGCTCACTGACTCGCTGCGCTCGGTC
GTTCGGCTGCGGCGAGCGGTATCAGCTCACTCAAAGGCGGTAATACGGTTATCCACAGAATCAGGGGATA
ACGCAGGAAAGAACATGTGAGCAAAAGGCCAGCAAAAGGCCAGGAACCGTAAAAAGGCCGCGTTGCTGGC
GTTTTTCCATAGGCTCCGCCCCCCTGACGAGCATCACAAAAATCGACGCTCAAGTCAGAGGTGGCGAAAC
CCGACAGGACTATAAAGATACCAGGCGTTTCCCCCTGGAAGCTCCCTCGTGCGCTCTCCTGTTCCGACCC
TGCCGCTTACCGGATACCTGTCCGCCTTTCTCCCTTCGGGAAGCGTGGCGCTTTCTCATAGCTCACGCTG
TAGGTATCTCAGTTCGGTGTAGGTCGTTCGCTCCAAGCTGGGCTGTGTGCACGAACCCCCCGTTCAGCCC
GACCGCTGCGCCTTATCCGGTAACTATCGTCTTGAGTCCAACCCGGTAAGACACGACTTATCGCCACTGG
CAGCAGCCACTGGTAACAGGATTAGCAGAGCGAGGTATGTAGGCGGTGCTACAGAGTTCTTGAAGTGGTG
GCCTAACTACGGCTACACTAGAAGGACAGTATTTGGTATCTGCGCTCTGCTGAAGCCAGTTACCTTCGGA
AAAAGAGTTGGTAGCTCTTGATCCGGCAAACAAACCACCGCTGGTAGCGGTGGTTTTTTTGTTTGCAAGC
AGCAGATTACGCGCAGAAAAAAAGGATCTCAAGAAGATCCTTTGATCTTTTCTACGGGGTCTGACGCTCA
GTGGAACGAAAACTCACGTTAAGGGATTTTGGTCATGAGATTATCAAAAAGGATCTTCACCTAGATCCTT
TTAAATTAAAAATGAAGTTTTAAATCAATCTAAAGTATATATGAGTAAACTTGGTCTGACAGTTACCAAT
GCTTAATCAGTGAGGCACCTATCTCAGCGATCTGTCTATTTCGTTCATCCATAGTTGCCTGACTCCCCGT
CGTGTAGATAACTACGATACGGGAGGGCTTACCATCTGGCCCCAGTGCTGCAATGATACCGCGAGACCCA
CGCTCACCGGCTCCAGATTTATCAGCAATAAACCAGCCAGCCGGAAGGGCCGAGCGCAGAAGTGGTCCTG
CAACTTTATCCGCCTCCATCCAGTCTATTAATTGTTGCCGGGAAGCTAGAGTAAGTAGTTCGCCAGTTAA
TAGTTTGCGCAACGTTGTTGCCATTGCTACAGGCATCGTGGTGTCACGCTCGTCGTTTGGTATGGCTTCA
TTCAGCTCCGGTTCCCAACGATCAAGGCGAGTTACATGATCCCCCATGTTGTGCAAAAAAGCGGTTAGCT
CCTTCGGTCCTCCGATCGTTGTCAGAAGTAAGTTGGCCGCAGTGTTATCACTCATGGTTATGGCAGCACT
GCATAATTCTCTTACTGTCATGCCATCCGTAAGATGCTTTTCTGTGACTGGTGAGTACTCAACCAAGTCA
TTCTGAGAATAGTGTATGCGGCGACCGAGTTGCTCTTGCCCGGCGTCAATACGGGATAATACCGCGCCAC
ATAGCAGAACTTTAAAAGTGCTCATCATTGGAAAACGTTCTTCGGGGCGAAAACTCTCAAGGATCTTACC
GCTGTTGAGATCCAGTTCGATGTAACCCACTCGTGCACCCAACTGATCTTCAGCATCTTTTACTTTCACC
AGCGTTTCTGGGTGAGCAAAAACAGGAAGGCAAAATGCCGCAAAAAAGGGAATAAGGGCGACACGGAAAT
GTTGAATACTCATACTCTTCCTTTTTCAATATTATTGAAGCATTTATCAGGGTTATTGTCTCATGAGCGG
ATACATATTTGAATGTATTTAGAAAAATAAACAAATAGGGGTTCCGCGCACATTTCCCCGAAAAGTGCCA
CCTAAATTGTAAGCGTTAATATTTTGTTAAAATTCGCGTTAAATTTTTGTTAAATCAGCTCATTTTTTAA
CCAATAGGCCGAAATCGGCAAAATCCCTTATAAATCAAAAGAATAGACCGAGATAGGGT
[37 nt withheld, positions 5170-5206]
AAAGAACGTGGACTCCAACGTCAAAGG
[49 nt withheld, positions 5234-5282]
T
[91 nt withheld, positions 5284-5374]
Features (pLannotate 1.2.2; 15 found; start..end, strand, type, name):
     44..628     +  misc_feature   P element 5' end: No description available
    629..656     -  misc_feature   MCS (fragment): pBluescript multiple cloning site
    799..921     +  promoter       hsp70 promoter (fragment): Drosophila melanogaster hsp70Bb promoter
    940..1656    +  CDS            Venus: Venus is a basic (constitutively fluorescent) yellow fluorescent protein published in 2002, derived from Aequorea victoria. It is reported to be a rapidly-maturing weak dimer with moderate acid sensitivity.
   1669..1752    +  CDS            large T antigen (fragment): large T antigen from SV40 (simian virus 40)
   1775..1856    +  polyA_signal   SV40 poly(A) signal: SV40 polyadenylation signal
   1903..1936    -  protein_bind   attB: minimal attB site for the φC31 integrase (Groth et al., 2000) phage φC31 integrase
   1951..2667    +  CDS            Venus: Venus is a basic (constitutively fluorescent) yellow fluorescent protein published in 2002, derived from Aequorea victoria. It is reported to be a rapidly-maturing weak dimer with moderate acid sensitivity.
   2679..2712    +  protein_bind   loxP: Cre-mediated recombination occurs in the 8-bp core sequence (GCATACAT). Cre recombinase
   2785..3017    +  misc_feature   P element 3' end: P element 3' end
   3053..3111    -  CDS            lacI (fragment): lac repressor; lacI; The lac repressor binds to the lac operator to inhibit transcription in E. coli. This inhibition can be relieved by adding lactose or isopropyl-β-D-thiogalactopyranoside (IPTG).
   3294..3882    -  rep_origin     ori: high-copy-number ColE1/pMB1/pBR322/pUC origin of replication
   4053..4913    -  CDS            AmpR: β-lactamase; bla; confers resistance to ampicillin, carbenicillin, and related antibiotics
   4914..5018    -  promoter       AmpR promoter: bla
   5044..5374    -  rep_origin     f1 ori (fragment) (sequence partly withheld): f1 bacteriophage origin of replication; arrow indicates direction of (+) strand synthesis
