>Addgene plasmid #138388 | pF3BGX-Venus | addgene full sequence | sequence record 275254 | Addgene NGS Result
CTTCTCCGCCGCCGATCTGCCGCTGGACTACGTGGGTCTGGCCCATGATGAAATAACATAAGGTGGTCCC
GTCGATAGCCGAAGCTTACCGAAGTATACACTTAAATTCAGTGCACGTTTGCTTGTTGAGAGGAAAGGTT
GTGTGCGGACGAATTTTTTTTTGAAAACATTAACCCTTACGTGGAATAAAAAAAAATGAAATATTGCAAA
TTTTGCTGCAAAGCTGTGACTGGAGTAAAATTAATTCACGTGCCGAAGTGTGCTATTAAGAGAAAATTGT
GGGAGCAGAGCCTTGGGTGCAGCCTTGGTGAAAACTCCCAAATTTGTGATACCCACTTTAATGATTCGCA
GTGGAAGGCTGCACCTGCAAAAGGTCAGACATTTAAAAGGAGGCGACTCAACGCAGATGCCGTACCTAGT
AAAGTGATAGAGCCTGAACCAGAAAAGATAAAAGAAGGCTATACCAGTGGGAGTACACAAACAGAGTAAG
TTTGAATAGTAAAAAAAATCATTTATGTAAACAATAACGTGACTGTGCGTTAGGTCCTGTTCATTGTTTA
ATGAAAATAAGAGCTTGAGGGAAAAAATTCGTACTTTGGAGTACGAAATGCGTCGTTTAGAGCAGCAGCG
GTACCGGGCCCCCCCTCGAGGTCGACGAAGTTCCTATTCTTCAAATAGTATAGGAACTTCAAGCTTCTTA
AGGAATTCGAGCTCGCCCGGGGATCTAATTCAATTAGAGACTAATTCAATTAGAGCTAATTCAATTAGGA
TCAGCTTATCGATTTCGAACCCTCGACCGCCGGAGTATAAATAGAGGCGCTTCGTCTACGGAGCGACAAT
TCAATTCAAACAAGCAAAGTGAACACGTCGCTAAGCGAAAGCTAAGCAAATAAACAAGCGCAGCTGAACA
AGCTAAACAATCGGGCTAGACCTAGGCAAAATGGTGAGCAAGGGCGAGGAGCTGTTCACCGGGGTGGTGC
CCATCCTGGTCGAGCTGGACGGCGACGTAAACGGCCACAAGTTCAGCGTGTCCGGCGAGGGCGAGGGCGA
TGCCACCTACGGCAAGCTGACCCTGAAGCTCATCTGCACCACCGGCAAGCTGCCCGTGCCCTGGCCCACC
CTCGTGACCACCCTGGGCTACGGCCTGCAGTGCTTCGCCCGCTACCCCGACCACATGAAGCAGCACGACT
TCTTCAAGTCCGCCATGCCCGAAGGCTACGTCCAGGAGCGCACCATCTTCTTCAAGGACGACGGCAACTA
CAAGACCCGCGCCGAGGTGAAGTTCGAGGGCGACACCCTGGTGAACCGCATCGAGCTGAAGGGCATCGAC
TTCAAGGAGGACGGCAACATCCTGGGGCACAAGCTGGAGTACAACTACAACAGCCACAACGTCTATATCA
CCGCCGACAAGCAGAAGAACGGCATCAAGGCCAACTTCAAGATCCGCCACAACATCGAGGACGGCGGCGT
GCAGCTCGCCGACCACTACCAGCAGAACACCCCCATCGGCGACGGCCCCGTGCTGCTGCCCGACAACCAC
TACCTGAGCTACCAGTCCGCCCTGAGCAAAGACCCCAACGAGAAGCGCGATCACATGGTCCTGCTGGAGT
TCGTGACCGCCGCCGGGATCACTCTCGGCATGGACGAGCTGTACAAGTAACCATGGCTAGATCATAATCA
GCCATACCACATTTGTAGAGGTTTTACTTGCTTTAAAAAACCTCCCACACCTCCCCCTGAACCTGAAACA
TAAAATGAATGCAATTGTTGTTGTTAACTTGTTTATTGCAGCTTATAATGGTTACAAATAAAGCAATAGC
ATCACAAATTTCACAAATAAAGCATTTTTTTCACTGCATTCTAGTTGTGGTTTGTCCAAACTCATCAATG
TATCGAATTCGTACGCGCCCGGGGAGCCCAAGGGCACGCCCTGGCACCCGGCGCGCCCAAAATGGTGAGC
AAGGGCGAGGAGCTGTTCACCGGGGTGGTGCCCATCCTGGTCGAGCTGGACGGCGACGTAAACGGCCACA
AGTTCAGCGTGTCCGGCGAGGGCGAGGGCGATGCCACCTACGGCAAGCTGACCCTGAAGCTCATCTGCAC
CACCGGCAAGCTGCCCGTGCCCTGGCCCACCCTCGTGACCACCCTGGGCTACGGCCTGCAGTGCTTCGCC
CGCTACCCCGACCACATGAAGCAGCACGACTTCTTCAAGTCCGCCATGCCCGAAGGCTACGTCCAGGAGC
GCACCATCTTCTTCAAGGACGACGGCAACTACAAGACCCGCGCCGAGGTGAAGTTCGAGGGCGACACCCT
GGTGAACCGCATCGAGCTGAAGGGCATCGACTTCAAGGAGGACGGCAACATCCTGGGGCACAAGCTGGAG
TACAACTACAACAGCCACAACGTCTATATCACCGCCGACAAGCAGAAGAACGGCATCAAGGCCAACTTCA
AGATCCGCCACAACATCGAGGACGGCGGCGTGCAGCTCGCCGACCACTACCAGCAGAACACCCCCATCGG
CGACGGCCCCGTGCTGCTGCCCGACAACCACTACCTGAGCTACCAGTCCGCCCTGAGCAAAGACCCCAAC
GAGAAGCGCGATCACATGGTCCTGCTGGAGTTCGTGACCGCCGCCGGGATCACTCTCGGCATGGACGAGC
TGTACAAGTAAGCGGCCGCATAACTTCGTATAGCATACATTATACGAAGTTATACCGGTGGCCGCGAAGT
TCCTATTCTTCAAATAGTATAGGAACTTCGAGCTCCCGGAGAGATGCAGAAGCTTTGCGTACTCGCAAAT
TATTAAAAATAAAACTTTAAAAATAATTTCGTCTAATTAATATTATGAGTTAATTCAAACCCCACGGACA
TGCTAAGGGTTAATCAACAATCATATCGCTGTCTCACTCAGACTCAATACGACACTCAGAATACTATTCC
TTTCACTCGCACTTATTGCAAGCATACGTTAAGTGGATGTCTCTTGCCGACGGGACCACCTTATGTTATT
TCATCATGGTCTGGCCATTCTCATCGTGAGCTTCCGGGTGCTCGCCAGCTGCATTAATGAATCGGCCAAC
GCGCGGGGAGAGGCGGTTTGCGTATTGGGCGCTCTTCCGCTTCCTCGCTCACTGACTCGCTGCGCTCGGT
CGTTCGGCTGCGGCGAGCGGTATCAGCTCACTCAAAGGCGGTAATACGGTTATCCACAGAATCAGGGGAT
AACGCAGGAAAGAACATGTGAGCAAAAGGCCAGCAAAAGGCCAGGAACCGTAAAAAGGCCGCGTTGCTGG
CGTTTTTCCATAGGCTCCGCCCCCCTGACGAGCATCACAAAAATCGACGCTCAAGTCAGAGGTGGCGAAA
CCCGACAGGACTATAAAGATACCAGGCGTTTCCCCCTGGAAGCTCCCTCGTGCGCTCTCCTGTTCCGACC
CTGCCGCTTACCGGATACCTGTCCGCCTTTCTCCCTTCGGGAAGCGTGGCGCTTTCTCATAGCTCACGCT
GTAGGTATCTCAGTTCGGTGTAGGTCGTTCGCTCCAAGCTGGGCTGTGTGCACGAACCCCCCGTTCAGCC
CGACCGCTGCGCCTTATCCGGTAACTATCGTCTTGAGTCCAACCCGGTAAGACACGACTTATCGCCACTG
GCAGCAGCCACTGGTAACAGGATTAGCAGAGCGAGGTATGTAGGCGGTGCTACAGAGTTCTTGAAGTGGT
GGCCTAACTACGGCTACACTAGAAGAACAGTATTTGGTATCTGCGCTCTGCTGAAGCCAGTTACCTTCGG
AAAAAGAGTTGGTAGCTCTTGATCCGGCAAACAAACCACCGCTGGTAGCGGTGGTTTTTTTGTTTGCAAG
CAGCAGATTACGCGCAGAAAAAAAGGATCTCAAGAAGATCCTTTGATCTTTTCTACGGGGTCTGACGCTC
AGTGGAACGAAAACTCACGTTAAGGGATTTTGGTCATGAGATTATCAAAAAGGATCTTCACCTAGATCCT
TTTAAATTAAAAATGAAGTTTTAAATCAATCTAAAGTATATATGAGTAAACTTGGTCTGACAGTTACCAA
TGCTTAATCAGTGAGGCACCTATCTCAGCGATCTGTCTATTTCGTTCATCCATAGTTGCCTGACTCCCCG
TCGTGTAGATAACTACGATACGGGAGGGCTTACCATCTGGCCCCAGTGCTGCAATGATACCGCGAGACCC
ACGCTCACCGGCTCCAGATTTATCAGCAATAAACCAGCCAGCCGGAAGGGCCGAGCGCAGAAGTGGTCCT
GCAACTTTATCCGCCTCCATCCAGTCTATTAATTGTTGCCGGGAAGCTAGAGTAAGTAGTTCGCCAGTTA
ATAGTTTGCGCAACGTTGTTGCCATTGCTACAGGCATCGTGGTGTCACGCTCGTCGTTTGGTATGGCTTC
ATTCAGCTCCGGTTCCCAACGATCAAGGCGAGTTACATGATCCCCCATGTTGTGCAAAAAAGCGGTTAGC
TCCTTCGGTCCTCCGATCGTTGTCAGAAGTAAGTTGGCCGCAGTGTTATCACTCATGGTTATGGCAGCAC
TGCATAATTCTCTTACTGTCATGCCATCCGTAAGATGCTTTTCTGTGACTGGTGAGTACTCAACCAAGTC
ATTCTGAGAATAGTGTATGCGGCGACCGAGTTGCTCTTGCCCGGCGTCAATACGGGATAATACCGCGCCA
CATAGCAGAACTTTAAAAGTGCTCATCATTGGAAAACGTTCTTCGGGGCGAAAACTCTCAAGGATCTTAC
CGCTGTTGAGATCCAGTTCGATGTAACCCACTCGTGCACCCAACTGATCTTCAGCATCTTTTACTTTCAC
CAGCGTTTCTGGGTGAGCAAAAACAGGAAGGCAAAATGCCGCAAAAAAGGGAATAAGGGCGACACGGAAA
TGTTGAATACTCATACTCTTCCTTTTTCAATATTATTGAAGCATTTATCAGGGTTATTGTCTCATGAGCG
GATACATATTTGAATGTATTTAGAAAAATAAACAAATAGGGGTTCCGCGCACATTTCCCCGAAAAGTGCC
ACCTAAATTGTAAGCGTTAATATTTTGTTAAAATTCGCGTTAAATTTTTGTTAAATCAGCTCATTTTTTA
ACCAATAGGCCGAAATCGGCAAAATCCCTTATAAATCAAAAGAATAGACCGAGATAGGGT
[37 nt withheld, positions 5171-5207]
AAAGAACGTGGACTCCAACGTCAAAGG
[49 nt withheld, positions 5235-5283]
T
[91 nt withheld, positions 5285-5375]
Features (pLannotate 1.2.2; 15 found; start..end, strand, type, name):
     44..629     +  misc_feature   P element 5' end: No description available
    630..657     -  misc_feature   MCS (fragment): pBluescript multiple cloning site
    800..922     +  promoter       hsp70 promoter (fragment): Drosophila melanogaster hsp70Bb promoter
    941..1657    +  CDS            Venus: Venus is a basic (constitutively fluorescent) yellow fluorescent protein published in 2002, derived from Aequorea victoria. It is reported to be a rapidly-maturing weak dimer with moderate acid sensitivity.
   1670..1753    +  CDS            large T antigen (fragment): large T antigen from SV40 (simian virus 40)
   1776..1857    +  polyA_signal   SV40 poly(A) signal: SV40 polyadenylation signal
   1904..1937    -  protein_bind   attB: minimal attB site for the φC31 integrase (Groth et al., 2000) phage φC31 integrase
   1952..2668    +  CDS            Venus: Venus is a basic (constitutively fluorescent) yellow fluorescent protein published in 2002, derived from Aequorea victoria. It is reported to be a rapidly-maturing weak dimer with moderate acid sensitivity.
   2680..2713    +  protein_bind   loxP: Cre-mediated recombination occurs in the 8-bp core sequence (GCATACAT). Cre recombinase
   2786..3018    +  misc_feature   P element 3' end: P element 3' end
   3054..3112    -  CDS            lacI (fragment): lac repressor; lacI; The lac repressor binds to the lac operator to inhibit transcription in E. coli. This inhibition can be relieved by adding lactose or isopropyl-β-D-thiogalactopyranoside (IPTG).
   3295..3883    -  rep_origin     ori: high-copy-number ColE1/pMB1/pBR322/pUC origin of replication
   4054..4914    -  CDS            AmpR: β-lactamase; bla; confers resistance to ampicillin, carbenicillin, and related antibiotics
   4915..5019    -  promoter       AmpR promoter: bla
   5045..5375    -  rep_origin     f1 ori (fragment) (sequence partly withheld): f1 bacteriophage origin of replication; arrow indicates direction of (+) strand synthesis
