[The description below was written by a language model from this plasmid's Addgene catalogue record and pLannotate feature annotations shown in this document.]
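Description:
pF3BGX-Venus is a Drosophila transgenesis plasmid built on the pF3BGX backbone and described as a recombinase-mediated cassette exchange (RMCE) vector for generating C-terminal Venus fusions, in the context of work that tagged endogenous neurotransmitter receptor genes in the fly brain. It is maintained in E. coli as a high-copy plasmid through a ColE1/pUC-type origin, with β-lactamase (AmpR) under its own promoter providing ampicillin selection. A partial f1 origin and a small lacI fragment are carried over from the backbone.

The fly-directed portion lies between P element 5' and 3' ends and contains two copies of the yellow fluorescent protein Venus. The first follows a fragment of the hsp70Bb promoter and is terminated by SV40 sequences, comprising a large T antigen fragment and the SV40 poly(A) signal. This matches the catalogued 3xP3-Venus selectable marker, in which eye-specific 3xP3 elements are normally placed on a minimal hsp70 promoter to allow fluorescence screening of transformants, although the 3xP3 sites themselves are not annotated. Downstream, a minimal φC31 attB site in reverse orientation directly precedes the second Venus coding sequence, which has no annotated promoter and is followed by a loxP site. This layout fits a design in which integrase-mediated recombination places the promoterless Venus in a previously targeted locus so that it is fused to the C-terminus of the endogenous protein. The loxP site could serve for Cre-mediated recombination, but the record does not spell out the exchange scheme, the docking sites in the recipient flies or the role of the P element ends. The depositor and sequenced records differ by a single nucleotide in length and give identical annotations.
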