Addgene plasmid #138388: pF3BGX-Venus
Purpose: RMCE vector for generating C-terminal Venus fusion
Depositing lab: Shu Kondo. Depositing organization: National Institute of Genetics. Publication: Neurochemical Organization of the Drosophila Brain Visualized by Endogenously Tagged Neurotransmitter Receptors. Kondo S, Takahashi T, Yamagata N, Imanishi Y, Katow H, Hiramatsu S, Lynn K, Abe A, Kumaraswamy A, Tanimoto H. Cell Rep. 2020 Jan 7;30(1):284-297.e5. doi: 10.1016/j.celrep.2019.12.018. PubMed 31914394.
Backbone
  Vector backbone: pF3BGX
  Vector type: Insect Expression
  Selectable markers: 3xP3-Venus
Growth in bacteria
  Bacterial resistance: Ampicillin, 100 μg/mL
  Growth temperature: 37°C
  Growth strain: DH5alpha
  Copy number: High Copy
Gene/Insert
  Gene/Insert name: Venus
Terms and licenses: Academic/Nonprofit Terms; Industry Terms: Not Available to Industry
How to cite: pF3BGX-Venus was a gift from Shu Kondo (Addgene plasmid # 138388 ; http://n2t.net/addgene:138388 ; RRID:Addgene_138388)
